Addgene plasmid #173650: Lenti-sgRasa1#2/Cre
Purpose: Expresses a Rasa1-targeting gRNA and Cre-recombinase
Depositing lab: Charles Swanton. Depositing organization: University College London. Publication: A functional taxonomy of tumor suppression in oncogenic KRAS-driven lung cancer. Cai H, Chew SK, Li C, Tsai MK, Andrejka L, Murray CW, Hughes NW, Shuldiner EG, Ashkin EL, Tang R, Hung KL, Chen LC, Lee SYC, Yousefi M, Lin WY, Kunder CA, Cong L, McFarland CD, Petrov DA, Swanton C, Winslow MM. Cancer Discov. 2021 Feb 19. pii: 2159-8290.CD-20-1325. doi: 10.1158/2159-8290.CD-20-1325. PubMed 33608386.
Backbone
  Vector backbone: pLL3.3
  Vector type: Lentiviral, Cre/Lox, CRISPR
Growth in bacteria
  Bacterial resistance: Ampicillin, 100 μg/mL
  Growth temperature: 37°C
  Growth strain: NEB Stable
  Copy number: High Copy
Gene/Insert
  Gene/Insert name: gRNA targeting Rasa1
  gRNA/shRNA sequence: GTGCCGGGTCAAGTTACCCG
  Species: M. musculus (mouse)
  Entrez Gene: Rasa1 (a.k.a. Gap, RasGAP, Rasa)
  Cloning method: Restriction Enzyme; 5′ cloning site unknown (unknown if destroyed); 3′ cloning site unknown (unknown if destroyed)
Terms and licenses: Academic/Nonprofit Terms; Industry Terms: Not Available to Industry
How to cite: Lenti-sgRasa1#2/Cre was a gift from Charles Swanton (Addgene plasmid # 173650 ; http://n2t.net/addgene:173650 ; RRID:Addgene_173650)
