[The description below was written by a language model from this plasmid's Addgene catalogue record and pLannotate feature annotations shown in this document.]
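Description:
Lenti-sgRasa1#2/Cre is a 7,759-nt HIV-1-derived lentiviral transfer plasmid built on the pLL3.3 backbone that co-delivers a CRISPR guide RNA against mouse Rasa1 (RasGAP) and Cre recombinase. In bacteria it is maintained through a high-copy ColE1/pUC-type origin and selected with ampicillin via the β-lactamase gene.

The viral portion begins with a CMV enhancer/promoter fused to a truncated 5' LTR, which drives transcription of the genomic RNA in packaging cells. It continues through the Ψ packaging signal with a partial gag sequence, the Rev response element for Rev-dependent nuclear export, and the cPPT/CTS element that aids nuclear import of the reverse-transcribed genome. It ends in a nef fragment and a second truncated LTR element (labelled by the annotation tool as a 5' LTR, though it sits at the 3' position). Two expression units lie between these elements. A human U6 RNA polymerase III promoter drives the Rasa1-targeting spacer joined to the Streptococcus pyogenes Cas9 gRNA scaffold. Downstream, a mouse PGK promoter drives Cre, followed by a WPRE to enhance transcript stability and expression.

No Cas9 is encoded, so editing depends on Cas9 supplied by the target cells or animal. That fits a design in which Cre both activates loxP-controlled alleles and coincides with sgRNA-mediated gene inactivation in the same transduced cell. The associated publication concerns functional analysis of tumour suppressors in oncogenic KRAS-driven lung cancer, which points to use in mouse models for testing Rasa1 loss. The "#2" in the name suggests it is one of several guides against this gene. The cloning sites used for the insert are not recorded.
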