Features (pLannotate 1.2.2; 21 found; start..end, strand, type, name):
    115..167     -  misc_feature   bom (fragment): basis of mobility region from pBR322
    322..701     +  enhancer       CMV enhancer: human cytomegalovirus immediate early enhancer
    702..901     +  promoter       CMV promoter: human cytomegalovirus (CMV) immediate early promoter
    919..1099    +  LTR            5' LTR (truncated): truncated 5' long terminal repeat (LTR) from HIV-1
   1146..1271    +  misc_feature   HIV-1 Ψ: packaging signal of human immunodeficiency virus type 1
   1255..1593    +  CDS            HIV-1 gag (fragment): gag protein from human immunodeficiency virus 1; gag
   1768..2001    +  misc_feature   RRE: The Rev response element (RRE) of HIV-1 allows for Rev-dependent mRNA export from the nucleus to the cytoplasm.
   2378..2478    +  CDS            Rev (fragment): human immunodeficiency virus 1 (HIV-1) Rev protein; rev; enhances nuclear export of unspliced and incompletely spliced viral mRNAs
   2528..2645    +  misc_feature   cPPT/CTS: central polypurine tract and central termination sequence of HIV-1
   2727..2967    +  promoter       U6 promoter: RNA polymerase III promoter for human U6 snRNA
   2996..3071    +  misc_RNA       gRNA scaffold: guide RNA scaffold for the Streptococcus pyogenes CRISPR/Cas9 system
   3124..3616    +  promoter       PGK promoter: mouse phosphoglycerate kinase 1 promoter
   3646..4676    +  CDS            Cre (fragment): site-specific recombinase Cre is a site-specific recombinase from bacteriophage P1. Recombination occurs at loxP sequences.
   4709..4732    +  misc_feature   MCS (fragment): pBluescript multiple cloning site
   4732..5320    +  misc_feature   WPRE: woodchuck hepatitis virus posttranscriptional regulatory element
   5321..5340    +  misc_feature   MCS (fragment): pBluescript multiple cloning site
   5342..5842    +  CDS            nef (fragment): NEF_HV1LA - Experimental evidence at protein level: Swiss-Prot protein existence level 1. Extracellular Nef protein targets CD4(+) T-lymphocytes for apoptosis by interacting with CXCR4 surface receptors. From Human immunodeficiency virus type 1 group M subtype B (isolate Lai) (HIV-1).
   5849..6029    +  LTR            5' LTR (truncated): truncated 5' long terminal repeat (LTR) from HIV-1
   6091..6679    -  rep_origin     ori: high-copy-number ColE1/pMB1/pBR322/pUC origin of replication
   6850..7710    -  CDS            AmpR: β-lactamase; bla; confers resistance to ampicillin, carbenicillin, and related antibiotics
   7711..56      -  promoter       AmpR promoter (across the origin): bla
>Addgene plasmid #173650 | Lenti-sgRasa1#2/Cre | addgene full sequence | sequence record 361940 | Addgene NGS Result
ATGAGCGGATACATATTTGAATGTATTTAGAAAAATAAACAAATAGGGGTTCCGCGCACATTTCCCCGAA
AAGTGCCACCTGACGTCGACGGATCGGGAGATCTCCCGATCCCCTATGGTGCACTCTCAGTACAATCTGC
TCTGATGCCGCATAGTTAAGCCAGTATCTGCTCCCTGCTTGTGTGTTGGAGGTCGCTGAGTAGTGCGCGA
GCAAAATTTAAGCTACAACAAGGCAAGGCTTGACCGACAATTGCATGAAGAATCTGCTTAGGGTTAGGCG
TTTTGCGCTGCTTCGCGATGTACGGGCCAGATATACGCGTTGACATTGATTATTGACTAGTTATTAATAG
TAATCAATTACGGGGTCATTAGTTCATAGCCCATATATGGAGTTCCGCGTTACATAACTTACGGTAAATG
GCCCGCCTGGCTGACCGCCCAACGACCCCCGCCCATTGACGTCAATAATGACGTATGTTCCCATAGTAAC
GCCAATAGGGACTTTCCATTGACGTCAATGGGTGGAGTATTTACGGTAAACTGCCCACTTGGCAGTACAT
CAAGTGTATCATATGCCAAGTACGCCCCCTATTGACGTCAATGACGGTAAATGGCCCGCCTGGCATTATG
CCCAGTACATGACCTTATGGGACTTTCCTACTTGGCAGTACATCTACGTATTAGTCATCGCTATTACCAT
GGTGATGCGGTTTTGGCAGTACATCAATGGGCGTGGATAGCGGTTTGACTCACGGGGATTTCCAAGTCTC
CACCCCATTGACGTCAATGGGAGTTTGTTTTGGCACCAAAATCAACGGGACTTTCCAAAATGTCGTAACA
ACTCCGCCCCATTGACGCAAATGGGCGGTAGGCGTGTACGGTGGGAGGTCTATATAAGCAGCGCGTTTTG
CCTGTACTGGGTCTCTCTGGTTAGACCAGATCTGAGCCTGGGAGCTCTCTGGCTAACTAGGGAACCCACT
GCTTAAGCCTCAATAAAGCTTGCCTTGAGTGCTTCAAGTAGTGTGTGCCCGTCTGTTGTGTGACTCTGGT
AACTAGAGATCCCTCAGACCCTTTTAGTCAGTGTGGAAAATCTCTAGCAGTGGCGCCCGAACAGGGACTT
GAAAGCGAAAGGGAAACCAGAGGAGCTCTCTCGACGCAGGACTCGGCTTGCTGAAGCGCGCACGGCAAGA
GGCGAGGGGCGGCGACTGGTGAGTACGCCAAAAATTTTGACTAGCGGAGGCTAGAAGGAGAGAGATGGGT
GCGAGAGCGTCAGTATTAAGCGGGGGAGAATTAGATCGCGATGGGAAAAAATTCGGTTAAGGCCAGGGGG
AAAGAAAAAATATAAATTAAAACATATAGTATGGGCAAGCAGGGAGCTAGAACGATTCGCAGTTAATCCT
GGCCTGTTAGAAACATCAGAAGGCTGTAGACAAATACTGGGACAGCTACAACCATCCCTTCAGACAGGAT
CAGAAGAACTTAGATCATTATATAATACAGTAGCAACCCTCTATTGTGTGCATCAAAGGATAGAGATAAA
AGACACCAAGGAAGCTTTAGACAAGATAGAGGAAGAGCAAAACAAAAGTAAGACCACCGCACAGCAAGCG
GCCGGCCGCTGATCTTCAGACCTGGAGGAGGAGATATGAGGGACAATTGGAGAAGTGAATTATATAAATA
TAAAGTAGTAAAAATTGAACCATTAGGAGTAGCACCCACCAAGGCAAAGAGAAGAGTGGTGCAGAGAGAA
AAAAGAGCAGTGGGAATAGGAGCTTTGTTCCTTGGGTTCTTGGGAGCAGCAGGAAGCACTATGGGCGCAG
CGTCAATGACGCTGACGGTACAGGCCAGACAATTATTGTCTGGTATAGTGCAGCAGCAGAACAATTTGCT
GAGGGCTATTGAGGCGCAACAGCATCTGTTGCAACTCACAGTCTGGGGCATCAAGCAGCTCCAGGCAAGA
ATCCTGGCTGTGGAAAGATACCTAAAGGATCAACAGCTCCTGGGGATTTGGGGTTGCTCTGGAAAACTCA
TTTGCACCACTGCTGTGCCTTGGAATGCTAGTTGGAGTAATAAATCTCTGGAACAGATTTGGAATCACAC
GACCTGGATGGAGTGGGACAGAGAAATTAACAATTACACAAGCTTAATACACTCCTTAATTGAAGAATCG
CAAAACCAGCAAGAAAAGAATGAACAAGAATTATTGGAATTAGATAAATGGGCAAGTTTGTGGAATTGGT
TTAACATAACAAATTGGCTGTGGTATATAAAATTATTCATAATGATAGTAGGAGGCTTGGTAGGTTTAAG
AATAGTTTTTGCTGTACTTTCTATAGTGAATAGAGTTAGGCAGGGATATTCACCATTATCGTTTCAGACC
CACCTCCCAACCCCGAGGGGACCCGACAGGCCCGAAGGAATAGAAGAAGAAGGTGGAGAGAGAGACAGAG
ACAGATCCATTCGATTAGTGAACGGATCGGCACTGCGTGCGCCAATTCTGCAGACAAATGGCAGTATTCA
TCCACAATTTTAAAAGAAAAGGGGGGATTGGGGGGTACAGTGCAGGGGAAAGAATAGTAGACATAATAGC
AACAGACATACAAACTAAAGAATTACAAAAACAAATTACAAAAATTCAAAATTTTCGGGTTTATTACAGG
GACAGCAGAGATCCAGTTTGGTTAGTACCGGGCCCGCTCTAGCCCTGCAGGAACTGTTTAAACTGTGAGG
GCCTATTTCCCATGATTCCTTCATATTTGCATATACGATACAAGGCTGTTAGAGAGATAATTGGAATTAA
TTTGACTGTAAACACAAAGATATTAGTACAAAATACGTGACGTAGAAAGTAATAATTTCTTGGGTAGTTT
GCAGTTTTAAAATTATGTTTTAAAATGGACTATCATATGCTTACCGTAACTTGAAAGTATTTCGATTTCT
TGGCTTTATATATCTTGTGGAAAGGACCAAACACCGTGCCGGGTCAAGTTACCCGGTTTTAGAGCTAGAA
ATAGCAAGTTAAAATAAGGCTAGTCCGTTATCAACTTGAAAAAGTGGCACCGAGTCGGTGCTTTTTTGTT
TGGCGCGCCTATGGCTTAATTAACATGGCGGCCGCATTCTACCGGGTAGGGGAGGCGCTTTTCCCAAGGC
AGTCTGGAGCATGCGCTTTAGCAGCCCCGCTGGGCACTTGGCGCTACACAAGTGGCCTCTGGCCTCGCAC
ACATTCCACATCCACCGGTAGGCGCCAACCGGCTCCGTTCTTTGGTGGCCCCTTCGCGCCACCTTCTACT
CCTCCCCTAGTCAGGAAGTTCCCCCCCGCCCCGCAGCTCGCGTCGTGCAGGACGTGACAAATGGAAGTAG
CACGTCTCACTAGTCTCGTGCAGATGGACAGCACCGCTGAGCAATGGAAGCGGGTAGGCCTTTGGGGCAG
CGGCCAATAGCAGCTTTGCTCCTTCGCTTTCTGGGCTCAGAGGCTGGGAAGGGGTGGGTCCGGGGGCGGG
CTCAGGGGCGGGCTCAGGGGCGGGGCGGGCGCCCGAAGGTCCTCCGGAGGCCCGGCATTCTGCACGCTTC
AAAAGCGCACGTCTGCCGCGCTGTTCTCCTCTTCCTCATCTCCGGGACCCGGGATGCCCAAGAAGAAGAG
GAAGGTGTCCAATTTACTGACCGTACACCAAAATTTGCCTGCATTACCGGTCGATGCAACGAGTGATGAG
GTTCGCAAGAACCTGATGGACATGTTCAGGGATCGCCAGGCGTTTTCTGAGCATACCTGGAAAATGCTTC
TGTCCGTTTGCCGGTCGTGGGCGGCATGGTGCAAGTTGAATAACCGGAAATGGTTTCCCGCAGAACCTGA
AGATGTTCGCGATTATCTTCTATATCTTCAGGCGCGCGGTCTGGCAGTAAAAACTATCCAGCAACATTTG
GGCCAGCTAAACATGCTTCATCGTCGGTCCGGGCTGCCACGACCAAGTGACAGCAATGCTGTTTCACTGG
TTATGCGGCGGATCCGAAAAGAAAACGTTGATGCCGGTGAACGTGCAAAACAGGCTCTAGCGTTCGAACG
CACTGATTTCGACCAGGTTCGTTCACTCATGGAAAATAGCGATCGCTGCCAGGATATACGTAATCTGGCA
TTTCTGGGGATTGCTTATAACACCCTGTTACGTATAGCCGAAATTGCCAGGATCAGGGTTAAAGATATCT
CACGTACTGACGGTGGGAGAATGTTAATCCATATTGGCAGAACGAAAACGCTGGTTAGCACCGCAGGTGT
AGAGAAGGCACTTAGCCTGGGGGTAACTAAACTGGTCGAGCGATGGATTTCCGTCTCTGGTGTAGCTGAT
GATCCGAATAACTACCTGTTTTGCCGGGTCAGAAAAAATGGTGTTGCCGCGCCATCTGCCACCAGCCAGC
TATCAACTCGCGCCCTGGAAGGGATTTTTGAAGCAACTCATCGATTGATTTACGGCGCTAAGGATGACTC
TGGTCAGAGATACCTGGCCTGGTCTGGACACAGTGCCCGTGTCGGAGCCGCGCGAGATATGGCCCGCGCT
GGAGTTTCAATACCGGAGATCATGCAAGCTGGTGGCTGGACCAATGTAAATATTGTCATGAACTATATCC
GTAACCTGGATAGTGAAACAGGGGCAATGGTGCGCCTGCTGGAAGATGGCGATTAGCCATGTTTAAGGGT
TCCGGTTCCACTAGGTACAATTCGATATCAAGCTTATCGATAATCAACCTCTGGATTACAAAATTTGTGA
AAGATTGACTGGTATTCTTAACTATGTTGCTCCTTTTACGCTATGTGGATACGCTGCTTTAATGCCTTTG
TATCATGCTATTGCTTCCCGTATGGCTTTCATTTTCTCCTCCTTGTATAAATCCTGGTTGCTGTCTCTTT
ATGAGGAGTTGTGGCCCGTTGTCAGGCAACGTGGCGTGGTGTGCACTGTGTTTGCTGACGCAACCCCCAC
TGGTTGGGGCATTGCCACCACCTGTCAGCTCCTTTCCGGGACTTTCGCTTTCCCCCTCCCTATTGCCACG
GCGGAACTCATCGCCGCCTGCCTTGCCCGCTGCTGGACAGGGGCTCGGCTGTTGGGCACTGACAATTCCG
TGGTGTTGTCGGGGAAATCATCGTCCTTTCCTTGGCTGCTCGCCTGTGTTGCCACCTGGATTCTGCGCGG
GACGTCCTTCTGCTACGTCCCTTCGGCCCTCAATCCAGCGGACCTTCCTTCCCGCGGCCTGCTGCCGGCT
CTGCGGCCTCTTCCGCGTCTTCGCCTTCGCCCTCAGACGAGTCGGATCTCCCTTTGGGCCGCCTCCCCGC
ATCGATACCGTCGACCTCGATCGAGACCTAGAAAAACATGGAGCAATCACAAGTAGCAATACAGCAGCTA
CCAATGCTGATTGTGCCTGGCTAGAAGCACAAGAGGAGGAGGAGGTGGGTTTTCCAGTCACACCTCAGGT
ACCTTTAAGACCAATGACTTACAAGGCAGCTGTAGATCTTAGCCACTTTTTAAAAGAAAAGGGGGGACTG
GAAGGGCTAATTCACTCCCAACGAAGACAAGATATCCTTGATCTGTGGATCTACCACACACAAGGCTACT
TCCCTGATTGGCAGAACTACACACCAGGGCCAGGGATCAGATATCCACTGACCTTTGGATGGTGCTACAA
GCTAGTACCAGTTGAGCAAGAGAAGGTAGAAGAAGCCAATGAAGGAGAGAACACCCGCTTGTTACACCCT
GTGAGCCTGCATGGGATGGATGACCCGGAGAGAGAAGTATTAGAGTGGAGGTTTGACAGCCGCCTAGCAT
TTCATCACATGGCCCGAGAGCTGCATCCGGACTGTACTGGGTCTCTCTGGTTAGACCAGATCTGAGCCTG
GGAGCTCTCTGGCTAACTAGGGAACCCACTGCTTAAGCCTCAATAAAGCTTGCCTTGAGTGCTTCAAGTA
GTGTGTGCCCGTCTGTTGTGTGACTCTGGTAACTAGAGATCCCTCAGACCCTTTTAGTCAGTGTGGAAAA
TCTCTAGCAGCATGTGAGCAAAAGGCCAGCAAAAGGCCAGGAACCGTAAAAAGGCCGCGTTGCTGGCGTT
TTTCCATAGGCTCCGCCCCCCTGACGAGCATCACAAAAATCGACGCTCAAGTCAGAGGTGGCGAAACCCG
ACAGGACTATAAAGATACCAGGCGTTTCCCCCTGGAAGCTCCCTCGTGCGCTCTCCTGTTCCGACCCTGC
CGCTTACCGGATACCTGTCCGCCTTTCTCCCTTCGGGAAGCGTGGCGCTTTCTCATAGCTCACGCTGTAG
GTATCTCAGTTCGGTGTAGGTCGTTCGCTCCAAGCTGGGCTGTGTGCACGAACCCCCCGTTCAGCCCGAC
CGCTGCGCCTTATCCGGTAACTATCGTCTTGAGTCCAACCCGGTAAGACACGACTTATCGCCACTGGCAG
CAGCCACTGGTAACAGGATTAGCAGAGCGAGGTATGTAGGCGGTGCTACAGAGTTCTTGAAGTGGTGGCC
TAACTACGGCTACACTAGAAGAACAGTATTTGGTATCTGCGCTCTGCTGAAGCCAGTTACCTTCGGAAAA
AGAGTTGGTAGCTCTTGATCCGGCAAACAAACCACCGCTGGTAGCGGTGGTTTTTTTGTTTGCAAGCAGC
AGATTACGCGCAGAAAAAAAGGATCTCAAGAAGATCCTTTGATCTTTTCTACGGGGTCTGACGCTCAGTG
GAACGAAAACTCACGTTAAGGGATTTTGGTCATGAGATTATCAAAAAGGATCTTCACCTAGATCCTTTTA
AATTAAAAATGAAGTTTTAAATCAATCTAAAGTATATATGAGTAAACTTGGTCTGACAGTTACCAATGCT
TAATCAGTGAGGCACCTATCTCAGCGATCTGTCTATTTCGTTCATCCATAGTTGCCTGACTCCCCGTCGT
GTAGATAACTACGATACGGGAGGGCTTACCATCTGGCCCCAGTGCTGCAATGATACCGCGAGACCCACGC
TCACCGGCTCCAGATTTATCAGCAATAAACCAGCCAGCCGGAAGGGCCGAGCGCAGAAGTGGTCCTGCAA
CTTTATCCGCCTCCATCCAGTCTATTAATTGTTGCCGGGAAGCTAGAGTAAGTAGTTCGCCAGTTAATAG
TTTGCGCAACGTTGTTGCCATTGCTACAGGCATCGTGGTGTCACGCTCGTCGTTTGGTATGGCTTCATTC
AGCTCCGGTTCCCAACGATCAAGGCGAGTTACATGATCCCCCATGTTGTGCAAAAAAGCGGTTAGCTCCT
TCGGTCCTCCGATCGTTGTCAGAAGTAAGTTGGCCGCAGTGTTATCACTCATGGTTATGGCAGCACTGCA
TAATTCTCTTACTGTCATGCCATCCGTAAGATGCTTTTCTGTGACTGGTGAGTACTCAACCAAGTCATTC
TGAGAATAGTGTATGCGGCGACCGAGTTGCTCTTGCCCGGCGTCAATACGGGATAATACCGCGCCACATA
GCAGAACTTTAAAAGTGCTCATCATTGGAAAACGTTCTTCGGGGCGAAAACTCTCAAGGATCTTACCGCT
GTTGAGATCCAGTTCGATGTAACCCACTCGTGCACCCAACTGATCTTCAGCATCTTTTACTTTCACCAGC
GTTTCTGGGTGAGCAAAAACAGGAAGGCAAAATGCCGCAAAAAAGGGAATAAGGGCGACACGGAAATGTT
GAATACTCATACTCTTCCTTTTTCAATATTATTGAAGCATTTATCAGGGTTATTGTCTC
